Addgene plasmid #14532: V245 pCEP-4HA B56alpha
Depositing lab: David Virshup. Publication: Regulation of beta-catenin signaling by the B56 subunit of protein phosphatase 2A. Seeling JM, Miller JR, Gil R, Moon RT, White R, Virshup DM. Science. 1999 Mar 26. 283(5410):2089-91. 10.1126/science.283.5410.2089 PubMed 10092233.
Backbone
  Vector backbone: pCEP4 (modified)
  Backbone manufacturer: Invitrogen
  Backbone size w/o insert (bp): 10186
  Vector type: Mammalian Expression
  Selectable markers: Hygromycin
Growth in bacteria
  Bacterial resistance: Ampicillin, 100 μg/mL
  Growth temperature: 37°C
  Growth strain: DH5alpha
  Copy number: High Copy
Gene/Insert
  Gene/Insert name: PPP2R5A B56 alpha regulatory subunit of PP2A (alt names: B' alpha; PR61 alpha)
  Species: H. sapiens (human)
  Insert size (bp): 2900
  GenBank ID: L42373
  Entrez Gene: PPP2R5A (a.k.a. B56A, B56alpha, PR61A)
  Tag / fusion protein: 4 HA (N terminal on insert)
  Cloning method: Restriction Enzyme; 5′ cloning site NotI (not destroyed); 3′ cloning site XhoI (not destroyed)
  Sequencing primers: 5′ pCEP forward (invitrogen); 3′ EBV Reverse (invitrogen)
Terms and licenses: Academic/Nonprofit Terms; Industry Terms: Not Available to Industry
Depositor comments: 4 HA tag cloned into Not1 site as Not1 cassette so two Not1 sites at 5' end of gene.
How to cite: V245 pCEP-4HA B56alpha was a gift from David Virshup (Addgene plasmid # 14532 ; http://n2t.net/addgene:14532 ; RRID:Addgene_14532)
