[The description below was written by a language model from this plasmid's Addgene catalogue record and pLannotate feature annotations shown in this document.]
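Description:
V245 pCEP-4HA B56alpha is a mammalian expression plasmid built on a modified version of Invitrogen's pCEP4 episomal vector, carrying the human PPP2R5A cDNA, which encodes the B56 alpha (B' alpha, PR61 alpha) regulatory subunit of protein phosphatase 2A. In E. coli it is propagated through a high-copy ColE1/pUC-type origin and selected with ampicillin via the beta-lactamase gene. In mammalian cells, the Epstein-Barr virus oriP origin together with the EBNA1 coding sequence allows the plasmid to replicate and persist as an extrachromosomal episome in permissive cells. A hygromycin resistance gene driven by the HSV thymidine kinase promoter and terminated by the HSV TK polyadenylation signal allows selection of stably maintained populations. The short fragments annotated as EBV and HSV glycoproteins, BRRF2, tetracycline resistance, rop and SV40 large T antigen appear to be remnants of the viral and plasmid DNA used to assemble the backbone, not functional genes.

The expression cassette uses the human CMV immediate-early enhancer and promoter to drive an N-terminal HA epitope array fused to the PPP2R5A open reading frame, with an SV40 polyadenylation signal downstream. The annotation detects the tag as a partial plus a full 3xHA block, consistent with the four HA copies stated by the depositor. The insert was cloned between NotI and XhoI. Because the tag was added as a NotI cassette, two NotI sites sit at the 5' end of the gene. The roughly 2.9 kb insert is longer than the annotated coding region, so it likely also carries untranslated cDNA sequence. The construct suits expression and HA-based detection or immunoprecipitation of B56 alpha, and its associated publication examined how the B56 subunit of PP2A regulates beta-catenin signalling.
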