Features (pLannotate 1.2.2; 21 found; start..end, strand, type, name):
    475..2264    -  rep_origin     oriP: Epstein-Barr virus oriP replication origin (Yates et al., 2000)
   2269..2487    -  CDS            gL (fragment): GL_EBVB9 - Experimental evidence at protein level: Swiss-Prot protein existence level 1. The heterodimer glycoprotein H-glycoprotein L is required for the fusion of viral and plasma membranes leading to virus entry into the host cell. Acts as a functional inhibitor of gH and maintains gH in an inhibited form. Upon binding to host integrins, gL dissociates from gH leading to activation of the viral fusion glycoproteins gB and gH. Fusion of EBV with B-lymphocytes requires the additional receptor- binding protein gp42, which forms a complex with gH/gL. The heterodimer gH/gL targets also host EPHA
   2570..4495    -  CDS            EBNA1: Epstein-Barr nuclear antigen 1, also known as EBNA-1 crucial for latent viral infection, and for episomal amplification of vectors containing the oriP origin (Okita et al., 2013)
   4533..4877    -  CDS            BRRF2_EBVB9 (fragment): Protein inferred from homology: Swiss-Prot protein existence level 3. From Epstein-Barr virus (strain B95-8) (HHV-4) (Human herpesvirus 4).
   4880..4903    -  promoter       tet promoter (fragment): E. coli promoter for tetracycline efflux protein gene
   5016..5120    +  promoter       AmpR promoter: bla
   5121..5981    +  CDS            AmpR: β-lactamase; bla; confers resistance to ampicillin, carbenicillin, and related antibiotics
   6152..6740    +  rep_origin     ori: high-copy-number ColE1/pMB1/pBR322/pUC origin of replication
   6930..7274    -  CDS            TcR (fragment): tetracycline efflux protein; tet; confers resistance to tetracycline
   7357..7502    +  promoter       HSV TK promoter: herpes simplex virus thymidine kinase promoter
   7542..8567    +  CDS            HygR: aminoglycoside phosphotransferase from E. coli; aph(4)-Ia; confers resistance to hygromycin
   8632..8680    +  polyA_signal   HSV TK poly(A) signal: herpes simplex virus thymidine kinase polyadenylation signal (Cole and Stacy, 1985)
   8880..9104    +  CDS            gH (fragment): GH_HHV11 - Experimental evidence at protein level: Swiss-Prot protein existence level 1. The heterodimer glycoprotein H-glycoprotein L is required for the fusion of viral and plasma membranes leading to virus entry into the host cell. Following initial binding to host receptor, membrane fusion is mediated by the fusion machinery composed of gB and the heterodimer gH/gL. May also be involved in the fusion between the virion envelope and the outer nuclear membrane during virion morphogenesis. From Human herpesvirus 1 (strain 17) (HHV-1) (Human herpes simplex virus 1).
   9333..9712    +  enhancer       CMV enhancer: human cytomegalovirus immediate early enhancer
   9714..9913    +  promoter       CMV promoter: human cytomegalovirus (CMV) immediate early promoter
   9970..9996    +  CDS            3xHA (fragment): three tandem HA epitope tags
  10012..10101   +  CDS            3xHA: three tandem HA epitope tags
  10117..11574   +  CDS            PPP2R5A: 2A5A_HUMAN - Experimental evidence at protein level: Swiss-Prot protein existence level 1. The B regulatory subunit might modulate substrate selectivity and catalytic activity, and also might direct the localization of the catalytic enzyme to a particular subcellular compartment. From Homo sapiens (Human).
  12685..12819   -  polyA_signal   SV40 poly(A) signal: SV40 polyadenylation signal
  12842..12924   -  CDS            large T antigen (fragment): large T antigen from SV40 (simian virus 40)
  12927..12967   +  CDS            rop (fragment): Rop protein, which maintains plasmids at low copy number; rop
>Addgene plasmid #14532 | V245 pCEP-4HA B56alpha | depositor full sequence | sequence record 8132 | Author sequence
GCCCCGCCGCCGGACGAACTAAACCTGACTACGGCATCTCTGCCCCTTCTTCGCTGGTACGAGGAGCGCT
TTTGTTTTGTATTCGGGGCAGTGCATGTAATCCCTTCAGTTGGTTGGTACAACTTGCCAACTGGGCCCTG
TTCCACATGTGACACGGGGGGGGACCAAACACAAAGGGGTTCTCTGACTGTAGTTGACATCCTTATAAAT
GGATGTGCACATTTGCCAACACTGAGTGGCTTTCATCCTGGAGCAGACTTTGCATGCTGTGGACTGCAAC
ACAACATTGCCTTTATGTGTAACTCTTGGCTGAAGCTCTTACACCAATGCTGGGGGACATGTACCTCCCA
GGGGCCCAGGAAGACTACGGGAGGCTACACCAACGTCAATCAGAGGGGCCTGTGTAGCTACCGATAAGCG
GACCCTCAAGAGGGCATTAGCAATAGTGTTTATAAGGCCCCCTTGTTAACCCTAAACGGGTAGCATATGC
TTCCCGGGTAGTAGTATATACTATCCAGACTAACCCTAATTCAATAGCATATGTTACCCAACGGGAAGCA
TATGCTATCGAATTAGGGTTAGTAAAAGGGTCCTAAGGAACAGCGATATCTCCCACCCCATGAGCTGTCA
CGGTTTTATTTACATGGGGTCAGGATTCCACGAGGGTAGTGAACCATTTTAGTCACAAGGGCAGTGGCTG
AAGATCAAGGAGCGGGCAGTGAACTCTCCTGAATCTTCGCCTGCTTCTTCATTCTCCTTCGTTTAGCTAA
TAGAATAACTGCTGAGTTGTGAACAGTAAGGTGTATGTGAGGTGCTCGAAAACAAGGTTTCAGGTGACGC
CCCCAGAATAAAATTTGGACGGGGGGTTCAGTGGTGGCATTGTGCTATGACACCAATATAACCCTCACAA
ACCCCTTGGGCAATAAATACTAGTGTAGGAATGAAACATTCTGAATATCTTTAACAATAGAAATCCATGG
GGTGGGGACAAGCCGTAAAGACTGGATGTCCATCTCACACGAATTTATGGCTATGGGCAACACATAATCC
TAGTGCAATATGATACTGGGGTTATTAAGATGTGTCCCAGGCAGGGACCAAGACAGGTGAACCATGTTGT
TACACTCTATTTGTAACAAGGGGAAAGAGAGTGGACGCCGACAGCAGCGGACTCCACTGGTTGTCTCTAA
CACCCCCGAAAATTAAACGGGGCTCCACGCCAATGGGGCCCATAAACAAAGACAAGTGGCCACTCTTTTT
TTTGAAATTGTGGAGTGGGGGCACGCGTCAGCCCCCACACGCCGCCCTGCGGTTTTGGACTGTAAAATAA
GGGTGTAATAACTTGGCTGATTGTAACCCCGCTAACCACTGCGGTCAAACCACTTGCCCACAAAACCACT
AATGGCACCCCGGGGAATACCTGCATAAGTAGGTGGGCGGGCCAAGATAGGGGCGCGATTGCTGCGATCT
GGAGGACAAATTACACACACTTGCGCCTGAGCGCCAAGCACAGGGTTGTTGGTCCTCATATTCACGAGGT
CGCTGAGAGCACGGTGGGCTAATGTTGCCATGGGTAGCATATACTACCCAAATATCTGGATAGCATATGC
TATCCTAATCTATATCTGGGTAGCATAGGCTATCCTAATCTATATCTGGGTAGCATATGCTATCCTAATC
TATATCTGGGTAGTATATGCTATCCTAATTTATATCTGGGTAGCATAGGCTATCCTAATCTATATCTGGG
TAGCATATGCTATCCTAATCTATATCTGGGTAGTATATGCTATCCTAATCTGTATCCGGGTAGCATATGC
TATCCTAATAGAGATTAGGGTAGTATATGCTATCCTAATTTATATCTGGGTAGCATATACTACCCAAATA
TCTGGATAGCATATGCTATCCTAATCTATATCTGGGTAGCATATGCTATCCTAATCTATATCTGGGTAGC
ATAGGCTATCCTAATCTATATCTGGGTAGCATATGCTATCCTAATCTATATCTGGGTAGTATATGCTATC
CTAATTTATATCTGGGTAGCATAGGCTATCCTAATCTATATCTGGGTAGCATATGCTATCCTAATCTATA
TCTGGGTAGTATATGCTATCCTAATCTGTATCCGGGTAGCATATGCTATCCTCATGCATATACAGTCAGC
ATATGATACCCAGTAGTAGAGTGGGAGTGCTATCCTTTGCATATGCCGCCACCTCCCAAGGGGGCGTGAA
TTTTCGCTGCTTGTCCTTTTCCTGCATGCTGGTTGCTCCCATTCTTAGGTGAATTTAAGGAGGCCAGGCT
AAAGCCGTCGCATGTCTGATTGCTCACCAGGTAAATGTCGCTAATGTTTTCCAACGCGAGAAGGTGTTGA
GCGCGGAGCTGAGTGACGTGACAACATGGGTATGCCCAATTGCCCCATGTTGGGAGGACGAAAATGGTGA
CAAGACAGATGGCCAGAAATACACCAACAGCACGCATGATGTCTACTGGGGATTTATTCTTTAGTGCGGG
GGAATACACGGCTTTTAATACGATTGAGGGCGTCTCCTAACAAGTTACATCACTCCTGCCCTTCCTCACC
CTCATCTCCATCACCTCCTTCATCTCCGTCATCTCCGTCATCACCCTCCGCGGCAGCCCCTTCCACCATA
GGTGGAAACCAGGGAGGCAAATCTACTCCATCGTCAAAGCTGCACACAGTCACCCTGATATTGCAGGTAG
GAGCGGGCTTTGTCATAACAAGGTCCTTAATCGCATCCTTCAAAACCTCAGCAAATATATGAGTTTGTAA
AAAGACCATGAAATAACAGACAATGGACTCCCTTAGCGGGCCAGGTTGTGGGCCGGGTCCAGGGGCCATT
CCAAAGGGGAGACGACTCAATGGTGTAAGACGACATTGTGGAATAGCAAGGGCAGTTCCTCGCCTTAGGT
TGTAAAGGGAGGTCTTACTACCTCCATATACGAACACACCGGCGACCCAAGTTCCTTCGTCGGTAGTCCT
TTCTACGTGACTCCTAGCCAGGAGAGCTCTTAAACCTTCTGCAATGTTCTCAAATTTCGGGTTGGAACCT
CCTTGACCACGATGCTTTCCAAACCACCCTCCTTTTTTGCGCCTGCCTCCATCACCCTGACCCCGGGGTC
CAGTGCTTGGGCCTTCTCCTGGGTCATCTGCGGGGCCCTGCTCTATCGCTCCCGGGGGCACGTCAGGCTC
ACCATCTGGGCCACCTTCTTGGTGGTATTCAAAATAATCGGCTTCCCCTACAGGGTGGAAAAATGGCCTT
CTACCTGGAGGGGGCCTGCGCGGTGGAGACCCGGATGATGATGACTGACTACTGGGACTCCTGGGCCTCT
TTTCTCCACGTCCACGACCTCTCCCCCTGGCTCTTTCACGACTTCCCCCCCTGGCTCTTTCACGTCCTCT
ACCCCGGCGGCCTCCACTACCTCCTCGACCCCGGCCTCCACTACCTCCTCGACCCCGGCCTCCACTGCCT
CCTCGACCCCGGCCTCCACCTCCTGCTCCTGCCCCTCCTGCTCCTGCCCCTCCTCCTGCTCCTGCCCCTC
CTGCCCCTCCTGCTCCTGCCCCTCCTGCCCCTCCTGCTCCTGCCCCTCCTGCCCCTCCTGCTCCTGCCCC
TCCTGCCCCTCCTCCTGCTCCTGCCCCTCCTGCCCCTCCTCCTGCTCCTGCCCCTCCTGCCCCTCCTGCT
CCTGCCCCTCCTGCCCCTCCTGCTCCTGCCCCTCCTGCCCCTCCTGCTCCTGCCCCTCCTGCTCCTGCCC
CTCCTGCTCCTGCCCCTCCTGCTCCTGCCCCTCCTGCCCCTCCTGCCCCTCCTCCTGCTCCTGCCCCTCC
TGCTCCTGCCCCTCCTGCCCCTCCTGCCCCTCCTGCTCCTGCCCCTCCTCCTGCTCCTGCCCCTCCTGCC
CCTCCTGCCCCTCCTCCTGCTCCTGCCCCTCCTGCCCCTCCTCCTGCTCCTGCCCCTCCTCCTGCTCCTG
CCCCTCCTGCCCCTCCTGCCCCTCCTCCTGCTCCTGCCCCTCCTGCCCCTCCTCCTGCTCCTGCCCCTCC
TCCTGCTCCTGCCCCTCCTGCCCCTCCTGCCCCTCCTCCTGCTCCTGCCCCTCCTCCTGCTCCTGCCCCT
CCTGCCCCTCCTGCCCCTCCTGCCCCTCCTCCTGCTCCTGCCCCTCCTCCTGCTCCTGCCCCTCCTGCTC
CTGCCCCTCCCGCTCCTGCTCCTGCTCCTGTTCCACCGTGGGTCCCTTTGCAGCCAATGCAACTTGGACG
TTTTTGGGGTCTCCGGACACCATCTCTATGTCTTGGCCCTGATCCTGAGCCGCCCGGGGCTCCTGGTCTT
CCGCCTCCTCGTCCTCGTCCTCTTCCCCGTCCTCGTCCATGGTTATCACCCCCTCTTCTTTGAGGTCCAC
TGCCGCCGGAGCCTTCTGGTCCAGATGTGTCTCCCTTCTCTCCTAGGCCATTTCCAGGTCCTGTACCTGG
CCCCTCGTCAGACATGATTCACACTAAAAGAGATCAATAGACATCTTTATTAGACGACGCTCAGTGAATA
CAGGGAGTGCAGACTCCTGCCCCCTCCAACAGCCCCCCCACCCTCATCCCCTTCATGGTCGCTGTCAGAC
AGATCCAGGTCTGAAAATTCCCCATCCTCCGAACCATCCTCGTCCTCATCACCAATTACTCGCAGCCCGG
AAAACTCCCGCTGAACATCCTCAAGATTTGCGTCCTGAGCCTCAAGCCAGGCCTCAAATTCCTCGTCCCC
CTTTTTGCTGGACGGTAGGGATGGGGATTCTCGGGACCCCTCCTCTTCCTCTTCAAGGTCACCAGACAGA
GATGCTACTGGGGCAACGGAAGAAAAGCTGGGTGCGGCCTGTGAGGATCAGCTTATCGATGATAAGCTGT
CAAACATGAGAATTCTTGAAGACGAAAGGGCCTCGTGATACGCCTATTTTTATAGGTTAATGTCATGATA
ATAATGGTTTCTTAGACGTCAGGTGGCACTTTTCGGGGAAATGTGCGCGGAACCCCTATTTGTTTATTTT
TCTAAATACATTCAAATATGTATCCGCTCATGAGACAATAACCCTGATAAATGCTTCAATAATATTGAAA
AAGGAAGAGTATGAGTATTCAACATTTCCGTGTCGCCCTTATTCCCTTTTTTGCGGCATTTTGCCTTCCT
GTTTTTGCTCACCCAGAAACGCTGGTGAAAGTAAAAGATGCTGAAGATCAGTTGGGTGCACGAGTGGGTT
ACATCGAACTGGATCTCAACAGCGGTAAGATCCTTGAGAGTTTTCGCCCCGAAGAACGTTTTCCAATGAT
GAGCACTTTTAAAGTTCTGCTATGTGGCGCGGTATTATCCCGTGTTGACGCCGGGCAAGAGCAACTCGGT
CGCCGCATACACTATTCTCAGAATGACTTGGTTGAGTACTCACCAGTCACAGAAAAGCATCTTACGGATG
GCATGACAGTAAGAGAATTATGCAGTGCTGCCATAACCATGAGTGATAACACTGCGGCCAACTTACTTCT
GACAACGATCGGAGGACCGAAGGAGCTAACCGCTTTTTTGCACAACATGGGGGATCATGTAACTCGCCTT
GATCGTTGGGAACCGGAGCTGAATGAAGCCATACCAAACGACGAGCGTGACACCACGATGCCTGCAGCAA
TGGCAACAACGTTGCGCAAACTATTAACTGGCGAACTACTTACTCTAGCTTCCCGGCAACAATTAATAGA
CTGGATGGAGGCGGATAAAGTTGCAGGACCACTTCTGCGCTCGGCCCTTCCGGCTGGCTGGTTTATTGCT
GATAAATCTGGAGCCGGTGAGCGTGGGTCTCGCGGTATCATTGCAGCACTGGGGCCAGATGGTAAGCCCT
CCCGTATCGTAGTTATCTACACGACGGGGAGTCAGGCAACTATGGATGAACGAAATAGACAGATCGCTGA
GATAGGTGCCTCACTGATTAAGCATTGGTAACTGTCAGACCAAGTTTACTCATATATACTTTAGATTGAT
TTAAAACTTCATTTTTAATTTAAAAGGATCTAGGTGAAGATCCTTTTTGATAATCTCATGACCAAAATCC
CTTAACGTGAGTTTTCGTTCCACTGAGCGTCAGACCCCGTAGAAAAGATCAAAGGATCTTCTTGAGATCC
TTTTTTTCTGCGCGTAATCTGCTGCTTGCAAACAAAAAAACCACCGCTACCAGCGGTGGTTTGTTTGCCG
GATCAAGAGCTACCAACTCTTTTTCCGAAGGTAACTGGCTTCAGCAGAGCGCAGATACCAAATACTGTCC
TTCTAGTGTAGCCGTAGTTAGGCCACCACTTCAAGAACTCTGTAGCACCGCCTACATACCTCGCTCTGCT
AATCCTGTTACCAGTGGCTGCTGCCAGTGGCGATAAGTCGTGTCTTACCGGGTTGGACTCAAGACGATAG
TTACCGGATAAGGCGCAGCGGTCGGGCTGAACGGGGGGTTCGTGCACACAGCCCAGCTTGGAGCGAACGA
CCTACACCGAACTGAGATACCTACAGCGTGAGCTATGAGAAAGCGCCACGCTTCCCGAAGGGAGAAAGGC
GGACAGGTATCCGGTAAGCGGCAGGGTCGGAACAGGAGAGCGCACGAGGGAGCTTCCAGGGGGAAACGCC
TGGTATCTTTATAGTCCTGTCGGGTTTCGCCACCTCTGACTTGAGCGTCGATTTTTGTGATGCTCGTCAG
GGGGGCGGAGCCTATGGAAAAACGCCAGCAACGCGGCCTTTTTACGGTTCCTGGCCTTTTGCTGCGCCGC
GTGCGGCTGCTGGAGATGGCGGACGCGATGGATATGTTCTGCCAAGGGTTGGTTTGCGCATTCACAGTTC
TCCGCAAGAATTGATTGGCTCCAATTCTTGGAGTGGTGAATCCGTTAGCGAGGTGCCGCCGGCTTCCATT
CAGGTCGAGGTGGCCCGGCTCCATGCACCGCGACGCAACGCGGGGAGGCAGACAAGGTATAGGGCGGCGC
CTACAATCCATGCCAACCCGTTCCATGTGCTCGCCGAGGCGGCATAAATCGCCGTGACGATCAGCGGTCC
AGTGATCGAAGTTAGGCTGGTAAGAGCCGCGAGCGATCCTTGAAGCTGTCCCTGATGGTCGTCATCTACC
TGCCTGGACAGCATGGCCTGCAACGCGGGCATCCCGATGCCGCCGGAAGCGAGAAGAATCATAATGGGGA
AGGCCATCCAGCCTCGCGTCGCGAACGCCAGCAAGACGTAGCCCAGCGCGTCGGCCGCCATGCCCTGCTT
CATCCCCGTGGCCCGTTGCTCGCGTTTGCTGGCGGTGTCCCCGGAAGAAATATATTTGCATGTCTTTAGT
TCTATGATGACACAAACCCCGCCCAGCGTCTTGTCATTGGCGAATTCGAACACGCAGATGCAGTCGGGGC
GGCGCGGTCCCAGGTCCACTTCGCATATTAAGGTGACGCGTGTGGCCTCGAACACCGAGCGACCCTGCAG
CGACCCGCTTAACAGCGTCAACAGCGTGCCGCAGATCCCGGGCAATGAGATATGAAAAAGCCTGAACTCA
CCGCGACGTCTGTCGAGAAGTTTCTGATCGAAAAGTTCGACAGCGTCTCCGACCTGATGCAGCTCTCGGA
GGGCGAAGAATCTCGTGCTTTCAGCTTCGATGTAGGAGGGCGTGGATATGTCCTGCGGGTAAATAGCTGC
GCCGATGGTTTCTACAAAGATCGTTATGTTTATCGGCACTTTGCATCGGCCGCGCTCCCGATTCCGGAAG
TGCTTGACATTGGGGAATTCAGCGAGAGCCTGACCTATTGCATCTCCCGCCGTGCACAGGGTGTCACGTT
GCAAGACCTGCCTGAAACCGAACTGCCCGCTGTTCTGCAGCCGGTCGCGGAGGCCATGGATGCGATCGCT
GCGGCCGATCTTAGCCAGACGAGCGGGTTCGGCCCATTCGGACCGCAAGGAATCGGTCAATACACTACAT
GGCGTGATTTCATATGCGCGATTGCTGATCCCCATGTGTATCACTGGCAAACTGTGATGGACGACACCGT
CAGTGCGTCCGTCGCGCAGGCTCTCGATGAGCTGATGCTTTGGGCCGAGGACTGCCCCGAAGTCCGGCAC
CTCGTGCACGCGGATTTCGGCTCCAACAATGTCCTGACGGACAATGGCCGCATAACAGCGGTCATTGACT
GGAGCGAGGCGATGTTCGGGGATTCCCAATACGAGGTCGCCAACATCTTCTTCTGGAGGCCGTGGTTGGC
TTGTATGGAGCAGCAGACGCGCTACTTCGAGCGGAGGCATCCGGAGCTTGCAGGATCGCCGCGGCTCCGG
GCGTATATGCTCCGCATTGGTCTTGACCAACTCTATCAGAGCTTGGTTGACGGCAATTTCGATGATGCAG
CTTGGGCGCAGGGTCGATGCGACGCAATCGTCCGATCCGGAGCCGGGACTGTCGGGCGTACACAAATCGC
CCGCAGAAGCGCGGCCGTCTGGACCGATGGCTGTGTAGAAGTACTCGCCGATAGTGGAAACCGACGCCCC
AGCACTCGTCCGAGGGCAAAGGAATAGGGGAGATGGGGGAGGCTAACTGAAACACGGAAGGAGACAATAC
CGGAAGGAACCCGCGCTATGACGGCAATAAAAAGACAGAATAAAACGCACGGGTGTTGGGTCGTTTGTTC
ATAAACGCGGGGTTCGGTCCCAGGGCTGGCACTCTGTCGATACCCCACCGAGACCCCATTGGGGCCAATA
CGCCCGCGTTTCTTCCTTTTCCCCACCCCACCCCCCAAGTTCGGGTGAAGGCCCAGGGCTCGCAGCCAAC
GTCGGGGCGGCAGGCCCTGCCATAGCCACTGGCCCCGTGGGTTAGGGACGGGGTCCCCCATGGGGAATGG
TTTATGGTTCGTGGGGGTTATTATTTTGGGCGTTGCGTGGGGTCTGGTCCACGACTGGACTGAGCAGACA
GACCCATGGTTTTTGGATGGCCTGGGCATGGACCGCATGTACTGGCGCGACACGAACACCGGGCGTCTGT
GGCTGCCAAACACCCCCGACCCCCAAAAACCACCGCGCGGATTTCTGGCGTGCCAAGCTAGTCGACCAAT
TCTCATGTTTGACAGCTTATCATCGCAGATCCGGGCAACGTTGTTGCATTGCTGCAGGCGCAGAACTGGT
AGGTATGGAAGATCTATACATTGAATCAATATTGGCAATTAGCCATATTAGTCATTGGTTATATAGCATA
AATCAATATTGGCTATTGGCCATTGCATACGTTGTATCTATATCATAATATGTACATTTATATTGGCTCA
TGTCCAATATGACCGCCATGTTGACATTGATTATTGACTAGTTATTAATAGTAATCAATTACGGGGTCAT
TAGTTCATAGCCCATATATGGAGTTCCGCGTTACATAACTTACGGTAAATGGCCCGCCTGGCTGACCGCC
CAACGACCCCCGCCCATTGACGTCAATAATGACGTATGTTCCCATAGTAACGCCAATAGGGACTTTCCAT
TGACGTCAATGGGTGGAGTATTTACGGTAAACTGCCCACTTGGCAGTACATCAAGTGTATCATATGCCAA
GTCCGCCCCCTATTGACGTCAATGACGGTAAATGGCCCGCCTGGCATTATGCCCAGTACATGACCTTACG
GGACTTTCCTACTTGGCAGTACATCTACGTATTAGTCATCGCTATTACCATGGTGATGCGGTTTTGGCAG
TACACCAATGGGCGTGGATAGCGGTTTGACTCACGGGGATTTCCAAGTCTCCACCCCATTGACGTCAATG
GGAGTTTGTTTTGGCACCAAAATCAACGGGACTTTCCAAAATGTCGTAATAACCCCGCCCCGTTGACGCA
AATGGGCGGTAGGCGTGTACGGTGGGAGGTCTATATAAGCAGAGCTCGTTTAGTGAACCGTCAGATCTCT
AGAAGCTGGGTACCACGCGTCATATGGCTTACCCATACGATGTTCCAGATTACGCTAGCGGCCGCATCTT
TTACCCATACGATGTTCCTGACTATGCGGGCTATCCCTATGACGTCCCGGACTATGCAGGATCCTATCCA
TATGACGTTCCAGATTACGCTGCTCAGTGCGGCCGCATGTCGTCGTCGTCGCCGCCGGCGGGGGCTGCCA
GCGCCGCCATCTCGGCCTCGGAGAAAGTGGACGGCTTCACCCGGAAATCGGTCCGCAAGGCGCAGAGGCA
GAAGCGCTCCCAGGGCTCGTCGCAGTTTCGCAGCCAGGGCAGCCAGGCAGAGCTGCACCCGCTGCCCCAG
CTCAAAGATGCCACTTCAAATGAACAACAAGAGCTTTTCTGTCAGAAGTTGCAGCAGTGTTGTATACTGT
TTGATTTCATGGACTCTGTTTCAGACTTGAAGAGCAAAGAAATTAAAAGAGCAACACTGAATGAACTGGT
TGAGTATGTTTCAACTAATCGTGGTGTAATTGTTGAATCAGCGTATTCTGATATAGTAAAAATGATCAGT
GCTAACATCTTCCGTACACTTCCTCCAAGTGATAATCCAGATTTTGATCCAGAAGAGGATGAACCCACGC
TTGAGGCCTCTTGGCCTCACATACAGTTGGTATATGAATTCTTCTTGAGATTTTTGGAGAGCCCTGATTT
CCAGCCTAGCATTGCAAAACGATACATTGATCAGAAATTCGTACAACAGCTCCTGGAGCTTTTTGATAGT
GAAGATCCCAGAGAACGTGACTTCCTGAAGACTGTTCTGCACCGAATTTATGGGAAATTTCTTGGATTAA
GAGCATTCATCAGAAAACAAATTAACAACATTTTCCTCAGGTTTATATATGAAACAGAACATTTCAATGG
TGTTGCTGAACTTCTTGAAATATTAGGAAGTATTATCAATGGCTTTGCATTGCCACTGAAAGCAGAACAT
AAACAATTTCTAATGAAGGTTCTTATTCCTATGCATACTGCAAAAGGATTAGCTTTGTTTCATGCTCAGC
TAGCATATTGTGTTGTACAGTTCCTGGAGAAAGATACAACACTAACAGAGCCAGTGATCAGAGGACTGCT
GAAATTTTGGCCAAAAACCTGCAGTCAGAAAGAGGTGATGTTTTTAGGAGAAATTGAAGAAATCTTAGAT
GTCATTGAACCAACACAGTTCAAAAAAATTGAAGAGCCACTTTTCAAGCAGATATCCAAGTGTGTATCCA
GTTCTCATTTTCAGGTTGCAGAAAGGGCATTGTACTTCTGGAATAACGAATATATTCTTAGTTTGATTGA
GGAGAACATTGATAAAATTCTGCCAATTATGTTTGCCAGTTTGTACAAAATTTCCAAAGAACACTGGAAT
CCGACCATTGTAGCACTGGTATACAATGTGCTGAAAACCCTAATGGAAATGAATGGCAAGCTTTTCGATG
ACCTTACTAGCTCATACAAAGCTGAAAGACAGAGAGAGAAAAAGAAGGAATTGGAACGTGAAGAATTATG
GAAAAAATTAGAGGAGCTAAAGCTAAAGAAAGCTCTAGAAAAACAGAATAGTGCTTACAACATGCACAGT
ATTCTCAGCAATACAAGTGCCGAATAAAAAAAAAGCCTCCCACCTCTGCCGGATAGGCAGAGTTTTGTAT
GCTTTTTTGAAATATGTAAAAATTACAAAACAAACCTCATCAGTATAATATAATTAAAAGGCCAATTTTT
TCTGGCAACTGTAAATGGAAAAATATATGGACTAAACGTAGCCCTGTGCTGTATCATGGCCATAGTATAT
TGTAACCTTTGTCTAATCATTGGATTTATTGTGTCACTTCTGAAGTTTCACAGAAATGAATGAATTTTAT
CATCTATGATATGAGTGAGATAATTATGGGAGTGGTAAGAATTATGACTTGAATTCTTCTTTGATTGTGT
TGCACATAGATATGGTAGTCTGCTCTGTATATTTTTCCCTTTTATAATGTGCTTTTCACACTGCTGCAAA
CCTTAGTTACATCCTAGGAAAAAATACTTCCTAAAATAAAACTAAGGTATCATCCTTACCCTTCTCTTTG
TCTCACCCAGAAATATGATGGGGGGAATTACCTGCCCTAACCCCTCCCTCAATAAATACATTACTGTACT
CTGGAATTTAGGCAAAACCTTAAATCTCCAGGCTTTTTAAAGCACAAAATATAAATAAAAGCTGGGAAAG
TAAACCAAAATTCTTCAGATTGTTCCTCATGAATATCCCCCTTCCTCTGCAATTCTCCAGAGTGGTAACA
GATGGGTAGAGGCAGCTCAGGTGAATTACCCAGCTTGCCTCTCAATTCATTCCTCCTCTTCCTCTCAAAG
GCTGAAGGCAGGGCCTTTCCAGTCCTCACAACCTGTCCTTCACCTAGTCCCTCCTGACCCAGGGATGGAG
GCTTTGAGTCCCACAGTGTGGTGATACAGAGCACTAGTTGTCACTGCCTGGCTTTATTTAAAGGAACTGC
AGTAGGCTTCCTCTGTAGAGCTCTGAAAAGGTTGACTATATAGAGGTCTTGTATGTTTTTACTTGGTCAA
GTATTTCTCACATCTTTTGTTATCAGAGTACCATTCCAATCTCTTAACTTGCAGTTGTGTGGAAAACTGT
TTTGTAATGAAAGATCTTCATTGGGGGATTGAGCAGCATTTAATAAAGTCTATGTTTGTATTTTGCTCGA
GGCCGGCAAGGCCGGATCCAGACATGATAAGATACATTGATGAGTTTGGACAAACCACAACTAGAATGCA
GTGAAAAAAATGCTTTATTTGTGAAATTTGTGATGCTATTGCTTTATTTGTAACCATTATAAGCTGCAAT
AAACAAGTTAACAACAACAATTGCATTCATTTTATGTTTCAGGTTCAGGGGGAGGTGGGGAGGTTTTTTA
AAGCAAGTAAAACCTCTACAAATGTGGTATGGCTGATTATGATCCGGCTGCCTCGCGCGTTTCGGTGATG
ACGGTGAAAACCTCTGACACATGCAGCTCCCGGAGACGGTCACAGCTTGTCTGTAAGCGGATGCCGGGAG
CAGACAAGCCCGTCAGGGCGCGTCAGCGGGTGTTGGCGGGTGTCGGGGCGCAGCCATGACCGGTCGACTC
TAGA
