>Addgene plasmid #14532 | V245 pCEP-4HA B56alpha | addgene partial sequence | sequence record 21122 | CMV-F 5'-CGCAAATGGGCGGTAGGCGTG-3'
AGCAGAGCTCGTTTAGTGACCGTCAGATCTCTAGAAGCTGGGTACCACGCGTCATATGGCTTACCCATAC
GATGTTCCAGATTACGCTAGCGGCCGCATCTTTTACCCATACGATGTTCCTGACTATGCGGGCTATCCCT
ATGACGTCCCGGACTATGCAGGATCCTATCCATATGACGTTCCAGATTACGCTGCTCAGTGCGGCCGCAT
GTCGTCGTCGTCGCCGCCGGCGGGGGCTGCCAGCGCCGCCATCTCGGCCTCGGAGAAAGTGGACGGCTTC
ACCCGGAAATCGGTCCGCAAGGCGCAGAGGCAGAAGCGCTCCCAGGGCTCGTCGCAGTTTCGCAGCCAGG
GCAGCCAGGCAGAGCTGCACCCGCTGCCCCAGCTCAAAGATGCCACTTCAAATGAACAACAAGAGCTTTT
CTGTCAGAAGTTGCAGCAGTGTTGTATACTGTTTGATTTCATGGACTCTGTTTCAGACTTGAAGAGCAAA
GAAATTAAAAGAGCAACACTGAATGAACTGGTTGAGTATGTTTCAACTAATCGTGGTGTAATTGTTGAAT
CAGCGTATTCTGATATAGTAAAAATGATCAGTGCTAACATCTTCCGTACACTTCCTCCAAGTGATAATCC
AGATTTTGATCCAGAAGAGGATGAACCCACGCTTGAGGCCTCTTGGCCTCACATACAGTTGGTATATGAA
TTCTTCTTGAGATT
